Addgene plasmid #127882: pN-PITCh-HF
Purpose: Provides the repair template with PP2Ac microhomology on each end for PP2Ac N-ter H3F tagging
Depositing lab: Peter Kaiser. Depositing organization: University of California, Irvine. Publication: Microhomology based CRISPR tagging tools for protein tracking, purification, and depletion. Lin DW, Chung BP, Huang JW, Wang X, Huang L, Kaiser P. J Biol Chem. 2019 May 28. pii: RA119.008422. doi: 10.1074/jbc.RA119.008422. PubMed 31138654.
Backbone
  Vector backbone: pCRIS-PITCh
  Vector type: Mammalian Expression, CRISPR
Growth in bacteria
  Bacterial resistance: Ampicillin, 100 μg/mL
  Growth temperature: 37°C
  Growth strain: DH5alpha
  Copy number: High Copy
Gene/Insert
  Gene/Insert name: GFP-Puro-H3F
  Species: H. sapiens (human)
  Cloning method: Gibson Cloning
Terms and licenses: Academic/Nonprofit Terms; Industry Terms: Not Available to Industry
How to cite: pN-PITCh-HF was a gift from Peter Kaiser (Addgene plasmid # 127882 ; http://n2t.net/addgene:127882 ; RRID:Addgene_127882)
