[The description below was written by a language model from this plasmid's Addgene catalogue record and pLannotate feature annotations shown in this document.]
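Description:
pN-PITCh-HF is a donor (repair template) plasmid for microhomology-mediated CRISPR knock-in in human cells, built by Gibson cloning on the pCRIS-PITCh backbone. It is propagated in E. coli as a high-copy plasmid through a ColE1/pUC-type origin and selected with ampicillin via a β-lactamase gene driven by its own promoter. The annotation also picks up small remnants of earlier vector elements (lacZα, lac operator, rrnB T2 terminator, f1 ori, KanR and ble fragments), which appear to be cloning leftovers rather than functional parts.

The payload is a GFP-Puro-H3F cassette, described in the record as flanked at each end by short microhomology to PP2Ac so that it can be inserted at the N-terminal end of the endogenous PP2Ac coding sequence. In the PITCh approach, the donor plasmid is cut inside the cell to expose these microhomology arms, and microhomology-mediated end joining places the cassette at a Cas9-induced genomic break. The feature table shows EGFP followed by the puromycin N-acetyltransferase gene, giving fluorescent and drug-based enrichment of edited cells. The H3F tag itself is not annotated but presumably lies in the unannotated stretch between PuroR and the bGH poly(A) signal; its composition is not spelled out in the record, nor are any linker or self-cleaving peptide sequences between the modules. Only a short CMV enhancer fragment lies upstream of EGFP, with no complete promoter annotated, consistent with expression depending on the targeted locus after integration. Outside the cassette, an SV40 promoter drives a hygromycin phosphotransferase gene with an SV40 poly(A) signal. The construct is intended for N-terminal tagging of PP2Ac, within a toolkit aimed at protein tracking, purification and depletion.
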