Features (pLannotate 1.2.2; 16 found; start..end, strand, type, name):
     86..674     +  rep_origin     ori: high-copy-number ColE1/pMB1/pBR322/pUC origin of replication
    899..916     +  terminator     rrnB T2 terminator (fragment): transcription terminator T2 from the E. coli rrnB gene
    941..960     -  CDS            lacZα (fragment): LacZα fragment of β-galactosidase; lacZ fragment
   1416..1432    +  protein_bind   lac operator: The lac repressor binds to the lac operator to inhibit transcription in E. coli. This inhibition can be relieved by adding lactose or isopropyl-β-D-thiogalactopyranoside (IPTG). lac repressor encoded by lacI
   1459..1543    +  enhancer       CMV enhancer (fragment): human cytomegalovirus immediate early enhancer
   1595..2311    +  CDS            EGFP: EGFP is a basic (constitutively fluorescent) green fluorescent protein published in 1996, derived from Aequorea victoria. It is reported to be a rapidly-maturing weak dimer with moderate acid sensitivity.
   2375..2971    +  CDS            PuroR: puromycin N-acetyltransferase; pac from Streptomyces alboniger; confers resistance to puromycin
   3223..3334    +  polyA_signal   bGH poly(A) signal: bovine growth hormone polyadenylation signal
   3335..3443    +  rep_origin     f1 ori (fragment): f1 bacteriophage origin of replication; arrow indicates direction of (+) strand synthesis
   3457..3786    +  promoter       SV40 promoter: SV40 enhancer and early promoter
   3835..4857    +  CDS            hph: KHYB_ECOLX - Experimental evidence at protein level: Swiss-Prot protein existence level 1. The aminoglycoside phosphotransferases achieve inactivation of their antibiotic substrates by phosphorylation. Only phosphorylates hygromycin and closely related compounds such as demethyl analogs and destomycin. From Escherichia coli.
   4870..4995    +  CDS            ble (fragment): BLE_KLEPN - Experimental evidence at protein level: Swiss-Prot protein existence level 1. Binding protein with a strong affinity to the bleomycin family of antibiotics. Binds to CL990; an antimitotic-antibiotic compound. From Klebsiella pneumoniae.
   4990..5111    +  polyA_signal   SV40 poly(A) signal: SV40 polyadenylation signal
   5164..6024    -  CDS            AmpR: β-lactamase; bla; confers resistance to ampicillin, carbenicillin, and related antibiotics
   6027..6123    -  promoter       AmpR promoter (fragment): bla
   6153..6177    -  CDS            KanR (fragment): aminoglycoside phosphotransferase; aph(3')-Ia; confers resistance to kanamycin
>Addgene plasmid #127882 | pN-PITCh-HF | addgene full sequence | sequence record 248880 | Addgene NGS Result
CTCATGACCAAAATCCCTTAACGTGAGTTACGCGCGCGTCGTTCCACTGAGCGTCAGACCCCGTAGAAAA
GATCAAAGGATCTTCTTGAGATCCTTTTTTTCTGCGCGTAATCTGCTGCTTGCAAACAAAAAAACCACCG
CTACCAGCGGTGGTTTGTTTGCCGGATCAAGAGCTACCAACTCTTTTTCCGAAGGTAACTGGCTTCAGCA
GAGCGCAGATACCAAATACTGTTCTTCTAGTGTAGCCGTAGTTAGCCCACCACTTCAAGAACTCTGTAGC
ACCGCCTACATACCTCGCTCTGCTAATCCTGTTACCAGTGGCTGCTGCCAGTGGCGATAAGTCGTGTCTT
ACCGGGTTGGACTCAAGACGATAGTTACCGGATAAGGCGCAGCGGTCGGGCTGAACGGGGGGTTCGTGCA
CACAGCCCAGCTTGGAGCGAACGACCTACACCGAACTGAGATACCTACAGCGTGAGCTATGAGAAAGCGC
CACGCTTCCCGAAGGGAGAAAGGCGGACAGGTATCCGGTAAGCGGCAGGGTCGGAACAGGAGAGCGCACG
AGGGAGCTTCCAGGGGGAAACGCCTGGTATCTTTATAGTCCTGTCGGGTTTCGCCACCTCTGACTTGAGC
GTCGATTTTTGTGATGCTCGTCAGGGGGGCGGAGCCTATGGAAAAACGCCAGCAACGCGGCCTTTTTACG
GTTCCTGGCCTTTTGCTGGCCTTTTGCTCACATGTTCTTTCCTGCGTTATCCCCTGATTCTGTGGATAAC
CGTATTACCGCCTTTGAGTGAGCTGATACCGCTCGCCGCAGCCGAACGACCGAGCGCAGCGAGTCAGTGA
GCGAGGAAGCGGAAGGCGAGAGTAGGGAACTGCCAGGCATCAAACTAAGCAGAAGGCCCCTGACGGATGG
CCTTTTTGCGTTTCTACAAACTCTTTCTGTGTTGTAAAACGACGGCCAGTCTTAAGCTCGGGCCCCCTGG
GCGGTTCTGATAACGAGTAATCGTTAATCCGCAAATAACGTAAAAACCCGCTTCGGCGGGTTTTTTTATG
GGGAGAGTTTAGGGAAAGAGCATTTGTCAGAATATTTAAGGGCGCCTGTCACTTTGCTTGATATATGAGA
ATTATTTAACCTTATAAATGAGAAAAAAGCAACGCACTTTAAATAAGATACGTTGCTTTTTCGATTGATG
AACACCTATAATTAAACTATTCATCTATTATTTATGATTTTTTGTATATACAATATTTCTAGTTTGTTAA
AGAGAATTAAGAAAATAAATCTCGAAAATAATAAAGGGAAAATCAGTTTTTGATATCAAAATTATACATG
TCAACGATAATACAAAATATAATACAAACTATAAGATGTTATCAGTATTTATTATCATTTAGAATAAATT
TTGTGTCGCCCTTAATTGTGAGCGGATAACAATTACGAGCTTCATGCACAGTGGCGTTGACATTGATTAT
TGACTAGTTATTAATAGTAATCAATTACGGGGTCATTAGTTCATAGCCCATATATGGAGTTCCGCGTTAC
ATAGCACCGTACGCGTACGTGTTTGGGGCGGGTGGCATCATGGACGCCGGATCCATGGTGAGCAAGGGCG
AGGAGCTGTTCACCGGGGTGGTGCCCATCCTGGTCGAGCTGGACGGCGACGTAAACGGCCACAAGTTCAG
CGTGTCCGGCGAGGGCGAGGGCGATGCCACCTACGGCAAGCTGACCCTGAAGTTCATCTGCACCACCGGC
AAGCTGCCCGTGCCCTGGCCCACCCTCGTGACCACCCTGACCTACGGCGTGCAGTGCTTCAGCCGTTACC
CCGACCACATGAAGCAGCACGACTTCTTCAAGTCCGCCATGCCCGAAGGCTACGTCCAGGAGCGCACCAT
CTTCTTCAAGGACGACGGCAACTACAAGACCCGCGCCGAGGTGAAGTTCGAGGGCGACACCCTGGTGAAC
CGCATCGAGCTGAAGGGCATCGACTTCAAGGAGGACGGCAACATCCTGGGGCACAAGCTGGAGTACAACT
ACAACAGCCACAACGTCTATATCATGGCCGACAAGCAGAAGAACGGCATCAAGGTGAACTTCAAGATCCG
CCACAACATCGAGGACGGCAGCGTGCAGCTCGCCGACCACTACCAGCAGAACACCCCCATCGGCGACGGC
CCCGTGCTGCTGCCCGACAACCACTACCTGAGCACCCAGTCCGCCCTGAGCAAAGACCCCAACGAGAAGC
GCGATCACATGGTCCTGCTGGAGTTCGTGACCGCCGCCGGGATCACTCTCGGCATGGACGAGCTGTACAA
GGGAAGCGGAGAGGGCAGAGGAAGTCTGCTAACATGCGGTGACGTCGAGGAGAATCCTGGACCTATGACC
GAGTACAAGCCCACGGTGCGCCTCGCCACCCGCGACGACGTCCCCCGGGCCGTACGCACCCTCGCCGCCG
CGTTCGCCGACTACCCCGCCACGCGCCACACCGTCGACCCGGACCGCCACATCGAGCGGGTCACCGAGCT
GCAAGAACTCTTCCTCACGCGCGTCGGGCTCGACATCGGCAAGGTGTGGGTCGCGGACGACGGCGCCGCG
GTGGCGGTCTGGACCACGCCGGAGAGCGTCGAAGCGGGGGCGGTGTTCGCCGAGATCGGCCCGCGCATGG
CCGAGTTGAGCGGTTCCCGGCTGGCCGCGCAGCAACAGATGGAAGGCCTCCTGGCGCCGCACCGGCCCAA
GGAGCCCGCGTGGTTCCTGGCCACCGTCGGCGTCTCGCCCGACCACCAGGGCAAGGGTCTGGGCAGCGCC
GTCGTGCTCCCCGGAGTGGAGGCGGCCGAGCGCGCCGGGGTGCCCGCCTTCCTGGAGACCTCCGCGCCCC
GCAACCTCCCCTTCTACGAGCGGCTCGGCTTCACCGTCACCGCCGACGTCGAGGTGCCCGAAGGACCGCG
CACCTGGTGCATGACCCGCAAGCCCGGTGCCGGAAGCGGAGCTACTAACTTCAGCCTGCTGAAGCAGGCT
GGCGACGTGGAGGAGAACCCTGGACCTATGAGGGGTTCACATCATCACCACCATCATGACTACAAAGACG
ATGACGACAAGGACTACAAAGACGATGACGACAAGGACTACAAAGACGATGACGACAAGGACGAGAAGGT
GTTCACCAAGGAGCCAAACACGTACGCGTACGATGCTCTAGAATGCTGATGGGCTAGCAAAATCAGCCTC
GACTGTGCCTTCTAGTTGCCAGCCATCTGTTGTTTGCCCCTCCCCCGTGCCTTCCTTGACCCTGGAAGGT
GCCACTCCCACTGTCCTTTCCTAATAAAATGAGGAAATTGCATCACAACACTCAACCCTATCTCGGTCTA
TTCTTTTGATTTATAAGGGATTTTGCCGATTTCGGCCTATTGGTTAAAAAATGAGCTGATTTAACAAAAA
TTTAACGCGAATTAATTCTGTGGAATGTGTGTCAGTTAGGGTGTGGAAAGTCCCCAGGCTCCCCAGCAGG
CAGAAGTATGCAAAGCATGCATCTCAATTAGTCAGCAACCAGGTGTGGAAAGTCCCCAGGCTCCCCAGCA
GGCAGAAGTATGCAAAGCATGCATCTCAATTAGTCAGCAACCATAGTCCCGCCCCTAACTCCGCCCATCC
CGCCCCTAACTCCGCCCAGTTCCGCCCATTCTCCGCCCCATGGCTGACTAATTTTTTTTATTTATGCAGA
GGCCGAGGCCGCCTCTGCCTCTGAGCTATTCCAGAAGTAGTGAGGAGGCTTTTTTGGAGGCCTAGGCTTT
TGCAAAAAGCTCCCGGGAGCTTGTATATCCATTTTCGGATCTGATCAGCACGTGATGAAAAAGCCTGAAC
TCACCGCGACGTCTGTCGAGAAGTTTCTGATCGAAAAGTTCGACAGCGTTTCCGACCTGATGCAGCTCTC
GGAGGGCGAAGAATCTCGTGCTTTCAGCTTCGATGTAGGAGGGCGTGGATATGTCCTGCGGGTAAATAGC
TGCGCCGATGGTTTCTACAAAGATCGTTATGTTTATCGGCACTTTGCATCGGCCGCGCTCCCGATTCCGG
AAGTGCTTGACATTGGGGAATTCAGCGAGAGCCTGACCTATTGCATCTCCCGCCGTGCACAGGGTGTCAC
GTTGCAAGACCTGCCTGAAACCGAACTGCCCGCTGTTCTGCAGCCGGTCGCGGAGGCCATGGATGCGATC
GCTGCGGCCGATCTTAGCCAGACGAGCGGGTTCGGCCCATTCGGACCGCAAGGAATCGGTCAATACACTA
CATGGCGTGATTTCATATGCGCGATTGCTGATCCCCATGTGTATCACTGGCAAACTGTGATGGACGACAC
CGTCAGTGCGTCCGTCGCGCAGGCTCTCGATGAGCTGATGCTTTGGGCCGAGGACTGCCCCGAAGTCCGG
CACCTCGTGCACGCGGATTTCGGCTCCAACAATGTCCTGACGGACAATGGCCGCATAACAGCGGTCATTG
ACTGGAGCGAGGCGATGTTCGGGGATTCCCAATACGAGGTCGCCAACATCTTCTTCTGGAGGCCGTGGTT
GGCTTGTATGGAGCAGCAGACGCGCTACTTCGAGCGGAGGCATCCGGAGCTTGCAGGATCGCCGCGGCTC
CGGGCGTATATGCTCCGCATTGGTCTTGACCAACTCTATCAGAGCTTGGTTGACGGCAATTTCGATGATG
CAGCTTGGGCGCAGGGTCGATGCGACGCAATCGTCCGATCCGGAGCCGGGACTGTCGGGCGTACACAAAT
CGCCCGCAGAAGCGCGGCCGTCTGGACCGATGGCTGTGTAGAAGTACTCGCCGATAGTGGAAACCGACGC
CCCAGCACTCGTCCGAGGGCAAAGGAATAGCACGTGCTACGAGATTTCGATTCCACCGCCGCCTTCTATG
AAAGGTTGGGCTTCGGAATCGTTTTCCGGGACGCCGGCTGGATGATCCTCCAGCGCGGGGATCTCATGCT
GGAGTTCTTCGCCCACCCCAACTTGTTTATTGCAGCTTATAATGGTTACAAATAAAGCAATAGCATCACA
AATTTCACAAATAAAGCATTTTTTTCACTGCATTCTAGTTGTGGTTTGTCCAAACTCATCAATGTATCTT
ATCATGTCTGTATACCGTCGACCTCTAGCTAGAGCTTGGCGTAATCATTGTCATTACCAATGCTTAATCA
GTGAGGCACCTATCTCAGCGATCTGTCTATTTCGTTCATCCATAGTTGCCTGACTCCCCGTCGTGTAGAT
AACTACGATACGGGAGGGCTTACCATCTGGCCCCAGCGCTGCGATGATACCGCGAGAACCACGCTCACCG
GCTCCGGATTTATCAGCAATAAACCAGCCAGCCGGAAGGGCCGAGCGCAGAAGTGGTCCTGCAACTTTAT
CCGCCTCCATCCAGTCTATTAATTGTTGCCGGGAAGCTAGAGTAAGTAGTTCGCCAGTTAATAGTTTGCG
CAACGTTGTTGCCATCGCTACAGGCATCGTGGTGTCACGCTCGTCGTTTGGTATGGCTTCATTCAGCTCC
GGTTCCCAACGATCAAGGCGAGTTACATGATCCCCCATGTTGTGCAAAAAAGCGGTTAGCTCCTTCGGTC
CTCCGATCGTTGTCAGAAGTAAGTTGGCCGCAGTGTTATCACTCATGGTTATGGCAGCACTGCATAATTC
TCTTACTGTCATGCCATCCGTAAGATGCTTTTCTGTGACTGGTGAGTACTCAACCAAGTCATTCTGAGAA
TAGTGTATGCGGCGACCGAGTTGCTCTTGCCCGGCGTCAATACGGGATAATACCGCGCCACATAGCAGAA
CTTTAAAAGTGCTCATCATTGGAAAACGTTCTTCGGGGCGAAAACTCTCAAGGATCTTACCGCTGTTGAG
ATCCAGTTCGATGTAACCCACTCGTGCACCCAACTGATCTTCAGCATCTTTTACTTTCACCAGCGTTTCT
GGGTGAGCAAAAACAGGAAGGCAAAATGCCGCAAAAAAGGGAATAAGGGCGACACGGAAATGTTGAATAC
TCATATTCTTCCTTTTTCAATATTATTGAAGCATTTATCAGGGTTATTGTCTCATGAGCGGATACATATT
TGAATGTATTTAGAAAAATAAACAAATAGGGGTCAGTGTTACAACCAATTAACCAATTCTGAACATTATC
GCGAGCCCATTTATACCTGAATATGGCTCATAACACCCCTTG
